Addgene plasmid #111543: pN1-GCaMP6m-XC
Purpose: Improved genetic encoded calcium sensor based on GCaMP6m. Also called GCaMP-X
Depositing lab: Xiaodong Liu. Depositing organization: Tsinghua University. Publication: Improved calcium sensor GCaMP-X overcomes the calcium channel perturbations induced by the calmodulin in GCaMP. Yang Y, Liu N, He Y, Liu Y, Ge L, Zou L, Song S, Xiong W, Liu X. Nat Commun. 2018 Apr 17;9(1):1504. doi: 10.1038/s41467-018-03719-6. PubMed 29666364.
Backbone
  Vector backbone: pEGFP-N1
  Vector type: Mammalian Expression
Growth in bacteria
  Bacterial resistance: Kanamycin, 50 μg/mL
  Growth temperature: 37°C
  Growth strain: DH5alpha
  Copy number: High Copy
Gene/Insert
  Gene/Insert name: GCaMP6m-XC (alt names: CBM-GCaMP6m-NES; NMIQ-GCaMP6m-NES; GCaMP-X)
  Species: Synthetic
  Cloning method: Restriction Enzyme; 5′ cloning site unknown (unknown if destroyed); 3′ cloning site unknown (unknown if destroyed)
  Sequencing primers: 5′ unknown
Terms and licenses: Academic/Nonprofit Terms; Industry Terms: Not Available to Industry
How to cite: pN1-GCaMP6m-XC was a gift from Xiaodong Liu (Addgene plasmid # 111543 ; http://n2t.net/addgene:111543 ; RRID:Addgene_111543)
