[The description below was written by a language model from this plasmid's Addgene catalogue record and pLannotate feature annotations shown in this document.]
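Description:
pN1-GCaMP6m-XC is a mammalian expression plasmid built on the pEGFP-N1 backbone that encodes GCaMP6m-XC, a member of the GCaMP-X family of improved genetically encoded calcium sensors derived from GCaMP6m. The 5,454 nt plasmid is maintained in E. coli at high copy through a ColE1/pUC-type origin and is selected with kanamycin. Its NeoR/KanR gene (Tn5 aminoglycoside phosphotransferase) sits behind both a bacterial bla-type promoter and the SV40 enhancer/early promoter and is terminated by the HSV TK polyadenylation signal. The same marker can therefore confer G418 resistance in mammalian cells. An f1 origin is also present, a standard backbone element that permits single-stranded DNA production.

The sensor is driven by the human CMV immediate early enhancer and promoter and terminated by the SV40 poly(A) signal. The alternative names (CBM-GCaMP6m-NES, NMIQ-GCaMP6m-NES) indicate a layout in which an added motif precedes GCaMP6m and a nuclear export signal follows it. In line with this, the annotation places a short fragment matching rat Gap43 (neuromodulin) just upstream of the GCaMP6m coding sequence. This probably corresponds to the N-terminal "CBM/NMIQ" element, although the record does not define those abbreviations. No feature is annotated for the NES itself. Several small automated hits are probably incidental sequence matches or backbone remnants rather than functional parts: the VC155, large T antigen, ble and bGH poly(A) fragments.

According to the associated publication title, GCaMP-X was designed to overcome the calcium channel perturbations caused by the calmodulin moiety in conventional GCaMP. The construct is suited to transfection-based calcium imaging in mammalian cells. The cloning sites used for the insert are not recorded.
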