Features (pLannotate 1.2.2; 16 found; start..end, strand, type, name):
     61..364     +  enhancer       CMV enhancer: human cytomegalovirus immediate early enhancer
    365..568     +  promoter       CMV promoter: human cytomegalovirus (CMV) immediate early promoter
    591..616     +  misc_feature   MCS (fragment): multiple cloning site
    625..645     +  CDS            VC155 (fragment): C-terminal fragment of mVenus for use in bimolecular fluorescence complementation (BiFC) (Kodama and Hu, 2010)
    652..723     +  CDS            Gap43 (fragment): NEUM_RAT - Experimental evidence at protein level: Swiss-Prot protein existence level 1. This protein is associated with nerve growth. It is a major component of the motile 'growth cones' that form the tips of elongating axons. Plays a role in axonal and dendritic filopodia induction (By similarity). From Rattus norvegicus (Rat).
    733..2082    +  CDS            GCaMP6m: improved fluorescent protein-based calcium sensor (Chen et al., 2013)
   2136..2219    +  CDS            large T antigen (fragment): large T antigen from SV40 (simian virus 40)
   2242..2363    +  polyA_signal   SV40 poly(A) signal: SV40 polyadenylation signal
   2397..2825    -  rep_origin     f1 ori (sequence partly withheld): f1 bacteriophage origin of replication; arrow indicates direction of (+) strand synthesis
   2852..2956    +  promoter       AmpR promoter: bla
   2958..3315    +  promoter       SV40 promoter: SV40 enhancer and early promoter
   3350..4144    +  CDS            NeoR/KanR: aminoglycoside phosphotransferase from Tn5; aph(3')-II (or nptII); confers resistance to neomycin, kanamycin, and G418 (Geneticin®)
   4165..4317    +  CDS            ble (fragment): BLE_KLEPN - Experimental evidence at protein level: Swiss-Prot protein existence level 1. Binding protein with a strong affinity to the bleomycin family of antibiotics. Binds to CL990; an antimitotic-antibiotic compound. From Klebsiella pneumoniae.
   4376..4423    +  polyA_signal   HSV TK poly(A) signal: herpes simplex virus thymidine kinase polyadenylation signal (Cole and Stacy, 1985)
   4514..4530    -  polyA_signal   bGH poly(A) signal (fragment): bovine growth hormone polyadenylation signal
   4752..5340    +  rep_origin     ori: high-copy-number ColE1/pMB1/pBR322/pUC origin of replication
>Addgene plasmid #111543 | pN1-GCaMP6m-XC | depositor full sequence | sequence record 209411 | GCaMP6m-XC
TAGTTATTAATAGTAATCAATTACGGGGTCATTAGTTCATAGCCCATATATGGAGTTCCGCGTTACATAA
CTTACGGTAAATGGCCCGCCTGGCTGACCGCCCAACGACCCCCGCCCATTGACGTCAATAATGACGTATG
TTCCCATAGTAACGCCAATAGGGACTTTCCATTGACGTCAATGGGTGGAGTATTTACGGTAAACTGCCCA
CTTGGCAGTACATCAAGTGTATCATATGCCAAGTACGCCCCCTATTGACGTCAATGACGGTAAATGGCCC
GCCTGGCATTATGCCCAGTACATGACCTTATGGGACTTTCCTACTTGGCAGTACATCTACGTATTAGTCA
TCGCTATTACCATGGTGATGCGGTTTTGGCAGTACATCAATGGGCGTGGATAGCGGTTTGACTCACGGGG
ATTTCCAAGTCTCCACCCCATTGACGTCAATGGGAGTTTGTTTTGGCACCAAAATCAACGGGACTTTCCA
AAATGTCGTAACAACTCCGCCCCATTGACGCAAATGGGCGGTAGGCGTGTACGGTGGGAGGTCTATATAA
GCAGAGCTGGTTTAGTGAACCGTCAGATCCGCTAGCGCTACCGGACTCAGATCTCGCCACCATGGGCATG
GACGAGCTGTACAAGGGTACCGCTGCAACCAAAATTCAGGCTGCCTTCCGTGGACACATAACAAGGAAAA
AGCTCAAAGACGAGAAGAAGGGTGCTGAATTCATGGGTTCTCATCATCATCATCATCATGGTATGGCTAG
CATGACTGGTGGACAGCAAATGGGTCGGGATCTGTACGACGATGACGATAAGGATCTCGCCACCATGGTC
GACTCATCACGTCGTAAGTGGAATAAGACAGGTCACGCAGTCAGAGCTATAGGTCGGCTGAGCTCACTCG
AGAACGTCTATATCAAGGCCGACAAGCAGAAGAACGGCATCAAGGCGAACTTCAAGATCCGCCACAACAT
CGAGGACGGCGGCGTGCAGCTCGCCTACCACTACCAGCAGAACACCCCCATCGGCGACGGCCCCGTGCTG
CTGCCCGACAACCACTACCTGAGCGTGCAGTCCAAACTTTCGAAAGACCCCAACGAGAAGCGCGATCACA
TGGTCCTGCTGGAGTTCGTGACCGCCGCCGGGATCACTCTCGGCATGGACGAGCTGTACAAGGGCGGTAC
CGGAGGGAGCATGGTGAGCAAGGGCGAGGAGCTGTTCACCGGGGTGGTGCCCATCCTGGTCGAGCTGGAC
GGCGACGTAAACGGCCACAAGTTCAGCGTGTCCGGCGAGGGTGAGGGCGATGCCACCTACGGCAAGCTGA
CCCTGAAGTTCATCTGCACCACCGGCAAGCTGCCCGTGCCCTGGCCCACCCTCGTGACCACCCTGACCTA
CGGCGTGCAGTGCTTCAGCCGCTACCCCGACCACATGAAGCAGCACGACTTCTTCAAGTCCGCCATGCCC
GAAGGCTACATCCAGGAGCGCACCATCTTCTTCAAGGACGACGGCAACTACAAGACCCGCGCCGAGGTGA
AGTTCGAGGGCGACACCCTGGTGAACCGCATCGAGCTGAAGGGCATCGACTTCAAGGAGGACGGCAACAT
CCTGGGGCACAAGCTGGAGTACAACCTGCCGGACCAACTGACTGAAGAGCAGATCGCAGAATTTAAAGAG
GCTTTCTCCCTATTTGACAAGGACGGGGATGGGACAATAACAACCAAGGAGCTGGGGACGGTGATGCGGT
CTCTGGGGCAGAACCCCACAGAAGCAGAGCTGCAGGACATGATCAATGAAGTAGATGCCGACGGTGACGG
CACAATCGACTTCCCTGAGTTCCTGACAATGATGGCAAGAAAAGGGAGCTACAGGGACACGGAAGAAGAA
ATTAGAGAAGCGTTCGGTGTGTTTGATAAGGATGGCAATGGCTACATCAGTGCAGCAGAGCTTCGCCACG
TGATGACAAACCTTGGAGAGAAGTTAACAGATGAAGAGGTTGATGAAATGATCAGGGAAGCAGACATCGA
TGGGGATGGTCAGGTAAACTACGAAGAGTTTGTACAAATGATGACAGCGAAGCTTGCTCTTAAGTTGGCT
GGACTTGATATTGGTTCTTAAGCGGCCGCACTCTAGATCATAATCAGCCATACCACATTTGTAGAGGTTT
TACTTGCTTTAAAAAACCTCCCACACCTCCCCCTGAACCTGAAACATAAAATGAATGCAATTGTTGTTGT
TAACTTGTTTATTGCAGCTTATAATGGTTACAAATAAAGCAATAGCATCACAAATTTCACAAATAAAGCA
TTTTTTTCACTGCATTCTAGTTGTGGTTTGTCCAAACTCATCAATGTATCTTAAGGCGTAAATTGTAAGC
GTTAATATTTTGTTAAAATTCGCGTTAAATTTTTGTTAAATCAGCTCATTTTTTAACCAATAGGCCGAAA
TCGGCAAAATCCCTTATAAATCAAAAGAATAGACCGAGATAGGGT
[37 nt withheld, positions 2496-2532]
AAAGAACGTGGACTCCAACGTCAAAGG
[49 nt withheld, positions 2560-2608]
T
[91 nt withheld, positions 2610-2700]
G
[124 nt withheld, positions 2702-2825]
CAGGTGGCACTTTTCGGGGAAATGTGCGCGGAACCCCTATTTGTTTATTTTTCTAAATACATTCAAATAT
GTATCCGCTCATGAGACAATAACCCTGATAAATGCTTCAATAATATTGAAAAAGGAAGAGTCCTGAGGCG
GAAAGAACCAGCTGTGGAATGTGTGTCAGTTAGGGTGTGGAAAGTCCCCAGGCTCCCCAGCAGGCAGAAG
TATGCAAAGCATGCATCTCAATTAGTCAGCAACCAGGTGTGGAAAGTCCCCAGGCTCCCCAGCAGGCAGA
AGTATGCAAAGCATGCATCTCAATTAGTCAGCAACCATAGTCCCGCCCCTAACTCCGCCCATCCCGCCCC
TAACTCCGCCCAGTTCCGCCCATTCTCCGCCCCATGGCTGACTAATTTTTTTTATTTATGCAGAGGCCGA
GGCCGCCTCGGCCTCTGAGCTATTCCAGAAGTAGTGAGGAGGCTTTTTTGGAGGCCTAGGCTTTTGCAAA
GATCGATCAAGAGACAGGATGAGGATCGTTTCGCATGATTGAACAAGATGGATTGCACGCAGGTTCTCCG
GCCGCTTGGGTGGAGAGGCTATTCGGCTATGACTGGGCACAACAGACAATCGGCTGCTCTGATGCCGCCG
TGTTCCGGCTGTCAGCGCAGGGGCGCCCGGTTCTTTTTGTCAAGACCGACCTGTCCGGTGCCCTGAATGA
ACTGCAAGACGAGGCAGCGCGGCTATCGTGGCTGGCCACGACGGGCGTTCCTTGCGCAGCTGTGCTCGAC
GTTGTCACTGAAGCGGGAAGGGACTGGCTGCTATTGGGCGAAGTGCCGGGGCAGGATCTCCTGTCATCTC
ACCTTGCTCCTGCCGAGAAAGTATCCATCATGGCTGATGCAATGCGGCGGCTGCATACGCTTGATCCGGC
TACCTGCCCATTCGACCACCAAGCGAAACATCGCATCGAGCGAGCACGTACTCGGATGGAAGCCGGTCTT
GTCGATCAGGATGATCTGGACGAAGAGCATCAGGGGCTCGCGCCAGCCGAACTGTTCGCCAGGCTCAAGG
CGAGCATGCCCGACGGCGAGGATCTCGTCGTGACCCATGGCGATGCCTGCTTGCCGAATATCATGGTGGA
AAATGGCCGCTTTTCTGGATTCATCGACTGTGGCCGGCTGGGTGTGGCGGACCGCTATCAGGACATAGCG
TTGGCTACCCGTGATATTGCTGAAGAGCTTGGCGGCGAATGGGCTGACCGCTTCCTCGTGCTTTACGGTA
TCGCCGCTCCCGATTCGCAGCGCATCGCCTTCTATCGCCTTCTTGACGAGTTCTTCTGAGCGGGACTCTG
GGGTTCGAAATGACCGACCAAGCGACGCCCAACCTGCCATCACGAGATTTCGATTCCACCGCCGCCTTCT
ATGAAAGGTTGGGCTTCGGAATCGTTTTCCGGGACGCCGGCTGGATGATCCTCCAGCGCGGGGATCTCAT
GCTGGAGTTCTTCGCCCACCCTAGGGGGAGGCTAACTGAAACACGGAAGGAGACAATACCGGAAGGAACC
CGCGCTATGACGGCAATAAAAAGACAGAATAAAACGCACGGTGTTGGGTCGTTTGTTCATAAACGCGGGG
TTCGGTCCCAGGGCTGGCACTCTGTCGATACCCCACCGAGACCCCATTGGGGCCAATACGCCCGCGTTTC
TTCCTTTTCCCCACCCCACCCCCCAAGTTCGGGTGAAGGCCCAGGGCTCGCAGCCAACGTCGGGGCGGCA
GGCCCTGCCATAGCCTCAGGTTACTCATATATACTTTAGATTGATTTAAAACTTCATTTTTAATTTAAAA
GGATCTAGGTGAAGATCCTTTTTGATAATCTCATGACCAAAATCCCTTAACGTGAGTTTTCGTTCCACTG
AGCGTCAGACCCCGTAGAAAAGATCAAAGGATCTTCTTGAGATCCTTTTTTTCTGCGCGTAATCTGCTGC
TTGCAAACAAAAAAACCACCGCTACCAGCGGTGGTTTGTTTGCCGGATCAAGAGCTACCAACTCTTTTTC
CGAAGGTAACTGGCTTCAGCAGAGCGCAGATACCAAATACTGTCCTTCTAGTGTAGCCGTAGTTAGGCCA
CCACTTCAAGAACTCTGTAGCACCGCCTACATACCTCGCTCTGCTAATCCTGTTACCAGTGGCTGCTGCC
AGTGGCGATAAGTCGTGTCTTACCGGGTTGGACTCAAGACGATAGTTACCGGATAAGGCGCAGCGGTCGG
GCTGAACGGGGGGTTCGTGCACACAGCCCAGCTTGGAGCGAACGACCTACACCGAACTGAGATACCTACA
GCGTGAGCTATGAGAAAGCGCCACGCTTCCCGAAGGGAGAAAGGCGGACAGGTATCCGGTAAGCGGCAGG
GTCGGAACAGGAGAGCGCACGAGGGAGCTTCCAGGGGGAAACGCCTGGTATCTTTATAGTCCTGTCGGGT
TTCGCCACCTCTGACTTGAGCGTCGATTTTTGTGATGCTCGTCAGGGGGGCGGAGCCTATGGAAAAACGC
CAGCAACGCGGCCTTTTTACGGTTCCTGGCCTTTTGCTGGCCTTTTGCTCACATGTTCTTTCCTGCGTTA
TCCCCTGATTCTGTGGATAACCGTATTACCGCCATGCAT
