>Addgene plasmid #111543 | pN1-GCaMP6m-XC | depositor partial sequence | sequence record 209412 | insert
ATGGGCATGGACGAGCTGTACAAGGGTACCGCTGCAACCAAAATTCAGGCTGCCTTCCGTGGACACATAA
CAAGGAAAAAGCTCAAAGACGAGAAGAAGGGTGCTGAATTCATGGGTTCTCATCATCATCATCATCATGG
TATGGCTAGCATGACTGGTGGACAGCAAATGGGTCGGGATCTGTACGACGATGACGATAAGGATCTCGCC
ACCATGGTCGACTCATCACGTCGTAAGTGGAATAAGACAGGTCACGCAGTCAGAGCTATAGGTCGGCTGA
GCTCACTCGAGAACGTCTATATCAAGGCCGACAAGCAGAAGAACGGCATCAAGGCGAACTTCAAGATCCG
CCACAACATCGAGGACGGCGGCGTGCAGCTCGCCTACCACTACCAGCAGAACACCCCCATCGGCGACGGC
CCCGTGCTGCTGCCCGACAACCACTACCTGAGCGTGCAGTCCAAACTTTCGAAAGACCCCAACGAGAAGC
GCGATCACATGGTCCTGCTGGAGTTCGTGACCGCCGCCGGGATCACTCTCGGCATGGACGAGCTGTACAA
GGGCGGTACCGGAGGGAGCATGGTGAGCAAGGGCGAGGAGCTGTTCACCGGGGTGGTGCCCATCCTGGTC
GAGCTGGACGGCGACGTAAACGGCCACAAGTTCAGCGTGTCCGGCGAGGGTGAGGGCGATGCCACCTACG
GCAAGCTGACCCTGAAGTTCATCTGCACCACCGGCAAGCTGCCCGTGCCCTGGCCCACCCTCGTGACCAC
CCTGACCTACGGCGTGCAGTGCTTCAGCCGCTACCCCGACCACATGAAGCAGCACGACTTCTTCAAGTCC
GCCATGCCCGAAGGCTACATCCAGGAGCGCACCATCTTCTTCAAGGACGACGGCAACTACAAGACCCGCG
CCGAGGTGAAGTTCGAGGGCGACACCCTGGTGAACCGCATCGAGCTGAAGGGCATCGACTTCAAGGAGGA
CGGCAACATCCTGGGGCACAAGCTGGAGTACAACCTGCCGGACCAACTGACTGAAGAGCAGATCGCAGAA
TTTAAAGAGGCTTTCTCCCTATTTGACAAGGACGGGGATGGGACAATAACAACCAAGGAGCTGGGGACGG
TGATGCGGTCTCTGGGGCAGAACCCCACAGAAGCAGAGCTGCAGGACATGATCAATGAAGTAGATGCCGA
CGGTGACGGCACAATCGACTTCCCTGAGTTCCTGACAATGATGGCAAGAAAAGGGAGCTACAGGGACACG
GAAGAAGAAATTAGAGAAGCGTTCGGTGTGTTTGATAAGGATGGCAATGGCTACATCAGTGCAGCAGAGC
TTCGCCACGTGATGACAAACCTTGGAGAGAAGTTAACAGATGAAGAGGTTGATGAAATGATCAGGGAAGC
AGACATCGATGGGGATGGTCAGGTAAACTACGAAGAGTTTGTACAAATGATGACAGCGAAGCTTGCTCTT
AAGTTGGCTGGACTTGATATTGGTTCTTAA
